>Addgene plasmid #86797 | MSCV-(mcs) human CSF1 full length-IRES-Puro | addgene full sequence | sequence record 172582 | Addgene Partial NGS Result
ATGACCGCGCCGGGCGCCGCCGGGCGCTGCCCTCCCACGACATGGCTGGGCTCCCTGCTGTTGTTGGTCT
GTCTCCTGGCGAGCAGGAGTATCACCGAGGAGGTGTCGGAGTACTGTAGCCACATGATTGGGAGTGGACA
CCTGCAGTCTCTGCAGCGGCTGATTGACAGTCAGATGGAGACCTCGTGCCAAATTACATTTGAGTTTGTA
GACCAGGAACAGTTGAAAGATCCAGTGTGCTACCTTAAGAAGGCATTTCTCCTGGTACAAGACATAATGG
AGGACACCATGCGCTTCAGAGATAACACCCCCAATGCCATCGCCATTGTGCAGCTGCAGGAACTCTCTTT
GAGGCTGAAGAGCTGCTTCACCAAGGATTATGAAGAGCATGACAAGGCCTGCGTCCGAACTTTCTATGAG
ACACCTCTCCAGTTGCTGGAGAAGGTCAAGAATGTCTTTAATGAAACAAAGAATCTCCTTGACAAGGACT
GGAATATTTTCAGCAAGAACTGCAACAACAGCTTTGCTGAATGCTCCAGCCAAGATGTGGTGACCAAGCC
TGATTGCAACTGCCTGTACCCCAAAGCCATCCCTAGCAGTGACCCGGCCTCTGTCTCCCCTCATCAGCCC
CTCGCCCCCTCCATGGCCCCTGTGGCTGGCTTGACCTGGGAGGACTCTGAGGGAACTGAGGGCAGCTCCC
TCTTGCCTGGTGAGCAGCCCCTGCACACAGTGGATCCAGGCAGTGCCAAGCAGCGGCCACCCAGGAGCAC
CTGCCAGAGCTTTGAGCCGCCAGAGACCCCAGTTGTCAAGGACAGCACCATCGGTGGCTCACCACAGCCT
CGCCCCTCTGTCGGGGCCTTCAACCCCGGGATGGAGGATATTCTTGACTCTGCAATGGGCACTAATTGGG
TCCCAGAAGAAGCCTCTGGAGAGGCCAGTGAGATTCCCGTACCCCAAGGGACAGAGCTTTCCCCCTCCAG
GCCAGGAGGGGGCAGCATGCAGACAGAGCCCGCCAGACCCAGCAACTTCCTCTCAGCATCTTCTCCACTC
CCTGCATCAGCAAAGGGCCAACAGCCGGCAGATGTAACTGGTACAGCCTTGCCCAGGGTGGGCCCCGTGA
GGCCCACTGGCCAGGACTGGAATCACACCCCCCAGAAGACAGACCATCCATCTGCCCTGCTCAGAGACCC
CCCGGAGCCAGGCTCTCCCAGGATCTCATCACTGCGCCCCCAGGGCCTCAGCAACCCCTCCACCCTCTCT
GCTCAGCCACAGCTTTCCAGAAGCCACTCCTCGGGCAGCGTGCTGCCCCTTGGGGAGCTGGAGGGCAGGA
GGAGCACCAGGGATCGGAGGAGCCCCGCAGAGCCAGAAGGAGGACCAGCAAGTGAAGGGGCAGCCAGGCC
CCTGCCCCGTTTTAACTCCGTTCCTTTGACTGACACAGGCCATGAGAGGCAGTCCGAGGGATCCTCCAGC
CCGCAGCTCCAGGAGTCTGTCTTCCACCTGCTGGTGCCCAGTGTCATCCTGGTCTTGCTGGCCGTCGGAG
GCCTCTTGTTCTACAGGTGGAGGCGGCGGAGCCATCAAGAGCCTCAGAGAGCGGATTCTCCCTTGGAGCA
ACCAGAGGGCAGCCCCCTGACTCAGGATGACAGACAGGTGGAACTGCCAGTGTAGAGGGAATTCGTTAAC
CTCGAGCGGGATCAATTCCGCCCCCCCCCTAACGTTACTGGCCGAAGCCGCTTGGAATAAGGCCGGTGTG
CGTTTGTCTATATGTTATTTTCCACCATATTGCCGTCTTTTGGCAATGTGAGGGCCCGGAAACCTGGCCC
TGTCTTCTTGACGAGCATTCCTAGGGGTCTTTCCCCTCTCGCCAAAGGAATGCAAGGTCTGTTGAATGTC
GTGAAGGAAGCAGTTCCTCTGGAAGCTTCTTGAAGACAAACAACGTCTGTAGCGACCCTTTGCAGGCAGC
GGAACCCCCCACCTGGCGACAGGTGCCTCTGCGGCCAAAAGCCACGTGTATAAGATACACCTGCAAAGGC
GGCACAACCCCAGTGCCACGTTGTGAGTTGGATAGTTGTGGAAAGAGTCAAATGGCTCTCCTCAAGCGTA
TTCAACAAGGGGCTGAAGGATGCCCAGAAGGTACCCCATTGTATGGGATCTGATCTGGGGCCTCGGTGCA
CATGCTTTACATGTGTTTAGTCGAGGTTAAAAAAACGTCTAGGCCCCCCGAACCACGGGGACGTGGTTTT
CCTTTGAAAAACACGATGATAAGCTTGCCACAACCCACAAGGAGACGACCTTCCATGACCGAGTACAAGC
CCACGGTGCGCCTCGCCACCCGCGACGACGTCCCCCGGGCCGTACGCACCCTCGCCGCCGCGTTCGCCGA
CTACCCCGCCACGCGCCACACCGTCGACCCGGACCGCCACATCGAGCGGGTCACCGAGCTGCAAGAACTC
TTCCTCACGCGCGTCGGGCTCGACATCGGCAAGGTGTGGGTCGCGGACGACGGCGCCGCGGTGGCGGTCT
GGACCACGCCGGAGAGCGTCGAAGCGGGGGCGGTGTTCGCCGAGATCGGCCCGCGCATGGCCGAGTTGAG
CGGTTCCCGGCTGGCCGCGCAGCAACAGATGGAAGGCCTCCTGGCGCCGCACCGGCCCAAGGAGCCCGCG
TGGTTCCTGGCCACCGTCGGCGTCTCGCCCGACCACCAGGGCAAGGGTCTGGGCAGCGCCGTCGTGCTCC
CCGGAGTGGAGGCGGCCGAGCGCGCCGGGGTGCCCGCCTTCCTGGAGACCTCCGCGCCCCGCAACCTCCC
CTTCTACGAGCGGCTCGGCTTCACCGTCACCGCCGACGTCGAGGTGCCCGAAGGACCGCGCACCTGGTGC
ATGACCCGCAAGCCCGGTGCCTGACGCCCGCCCCACGACCCGCAGCGCCCGACCGAAAGGAGCGCACGAC
CCCATGGCTCCGACCGAAGCCACCCGGGGCGGCCCCGCCGACCCCGCACCCGCCCCCGAGGCCCACCGAC
TCTAGAGCTCGCTGATCCGACCTGCAGGCATGCAAGCTTCAGGTAGCCGGCTAACGTTAACAACCGGTAC
CTCTAGAACTATAGCTAGCATGCGCAAATTTAAAGCGCTGATATCGATAAAATAAAAGATTTTATTTAGT
CTCCAGAAAAAGGGGGGAATGAAAGACCCCACCTGTAGGTTTGGCAAGCTAGCTTAAGTAACGCCATTTT
GCAAGGCATGGAAAATACATAACTGAGAATAGAGAAGTTCAGATCAAGGTTAGGAACAGAGAGACAGCAG
AATATGGGCCAAACAGGATATCTGTGGTAAGCAGTTCCTGCCCCGGCTCAGGGCCAAGAACAGATGGTCC
CCAGATGCGGTCCCGCCCTCAGCAGTTTCTAGAGAACCATCAGATGTTTCCAGGGTGCCCCAAGGACCTG
AAATGACCCTGTGCCTTATTTGAACTAACCAATCAGTTCGCTTCTCGCTTCTGTTCGCGCGCTTCTGCTC
CCCGAGCTCAATAAAAGAGCCCACAACCCCTCACTCGGCGCGCCAGTCCTCCGATAGACTGCGTCGCCCG
GGTACCCGTGTATCCAATAAACCCTCTTGCAGTTGCATCCGACTTGTGGTCTCGCTGTTCCTTGGGAGGG
TCTCCTCTGAGTGATTGACTACCCGTCAGCGGGGGTCTTTCATGGGTAACAGTTTCTTGAAGTTGGAGAA
CAACATTCTGAGGGTAGGAGTCGAATATTAAGTAATCCTGACTCAATTAGCCACTGTTTTGAATCCACAT
ACTCCAATACTCCTGAAATAGTTCATTATGGACAGCGCAGAAAGAGCTGGGGAGAATTGTGAAATTGTTA
TCCGCTCACAATTCCACACAACATACGAGCCGGAAGCATAAAGTGTAAAGCCTGGGGTGCCTAATGAGTG
AGCTAACTCACATTAATTGCGTTGCGCTCACTGCCCGCTTTCCAGTCGGGAAACCTGTCGTGCCAGCTGC
ATTAATGAATCGGCCAACGCGCGGGGAGAGGCGGTTTGCGTATTGGGCGCTCTTCCGCTTCCTCGCTCAC
TGACTCGCTGCGCTCGGTCGTTCGGCTGCGGCGAGCGGTATCAGCTCACTCAAAGGCGGTAATACGGTTA
TCCACAGAATCAGGGGATAACGCAGGAAAGAACATGTGAGCAAAAGGCCAGCAAAAGGCCAGGAACCGTA
AAAAGGCCGCGTTGCTGGCGTTTTTCCATAGGCTCCGCCCCCCTGACGAGCATCACAAAAATCGACGCTC
AAGTCAGAGGTGGCGAAACCCGACAGGACTATAAAGATACCAGGCGTTTCCCCCTGGAAGCTCCCTCGTG
CGCTCTCCTGTTCCGACCCTGCCGCTTACCGGATACCTGTCCGCCTTTCTCCCTTCGGGAAGCGTGGCGC
TTTCTCATAGCTCACGCTGTAGGTATCTCAGTTCGGTGTAGGTCGTTCGCTCCAAGCTGGGCTGTGTGCA
CGAACCCCCCGTTCAGCCCGACCGCTGCGCCTTATCCGGTAACTATCGTCTTGAGTCCAACCCGGTAAGA
CACGACTTATCGCCACTGGCAGCAGCCACTGGTAACAGGATTAGCAGAGCGAGGTATGTAGGCGGTGCTA
CAGAGTTCTTGAAGTGGTGGCCTAACTACGGCTACACTAGAAGAACAGTATTTGGTATCTGCGCTCTGCT
GAAGCCAGTTACCTTCGGAAAAAGAGTTGGTAGCTCTTGATCCGGCAAACAAACCACCGCTGGTAGCGGT
GGTTTTTTTGTTTGCAAGCAGCAGATTACGCGCAGAAAAAAAGGATCTCAAGAAGATCCTTTGATCTTTT
CTACGGGGTCTGACGCTCAGTGGAACGAAAACTCACGTTAAGGGATTTTGGTCATGAGATTATCAAAAAG
GATCTTCACCTAGATCCTTTTAAATTAAAAATGAAGTTTTAAATCAATCTAAAGTATATATGAGTAAACT
TGGTCTGACAGTTACCAATGCTTAATCAGTGAGGCACCTATCTCAGCGATCTGTCTATTTCGTTCATCCA
TAGTTGCCTGACTCCCCGTCGTGTAGATAACTACGATACGGGAGGGCTTACCATCTGGCCCCAGTGCTGC
AATGATACCGCGAGACCCACGCTCACCGGCTCCAGATTTATCAGCAATAAACCAGCCAGCCGGAAGGGCC
GAGCGCAGAAGTGGTCCTGCAACTTTATCCGCCTCCATCCAGTCTATTAATTGTTGCCGGGAAGCTAGAG
TAAGTAGTTCGCCAGTTAATAGTTTGCGCAACGTTGTTGCCATTGCTACAGGCATCGTGGTGTCACGCTC
GTCGTTTGGTATGGCTTCATTCAGCTCCGGTTCCCAACGATCAAGGCGAGTTACATGATCCCCCATGTTG
TGCAAAAAAGCGGTTAGCTCCTTCGGTCCTCCGATCGTTGTCAGAAGTAAGTTGGCCGCAGTGTTATCAC
TCATGGTTATGGCAGCACTGCATAATTCTCTTACTGTCATGCCATCCGTAAGATGCTTTTCTGTGACTGG
TGAGTACTCAACCAAGTCATTCTGAGAATAGTGTATGCGGCGACCGAGTTGCTCTTGCCCGGCGTCAATA
CGGGATAATACCGCGCCACATAGCAGAACTTTAAAAGTGCTCATCATTGGAAAACGTTCTTCGGGGCGAA
AACTCTCAAGGATCTTACCGCTGTTGAGATCCAGTTCGATGTAACCCACTCGTGCACCCAACTGATCTTC
AGCATCTTTTACTTTCACCAGCGTTTCTGGGTGAGCAAAAACAGGAAGGCAAAATGCCGCAAAAAAGGGA
ATAAGGGCGACACGGAAATGTTGAATACTCATACTCTTCCTTTTTCAATATTATTGAAGCATTTATCAGG
GTTATTGTCTCATGAGCGGATACATATTTGAATGTATTTAGAAAAATAAACAAATAGGGGTTCCGCGCAC
ATTTCCCCGAAAAGTGCCACCTGACGTCTAAGAAACCATTATTATCATGACATTAACCTATAAAAATAGG
CGTATCACGAGGCCCTTTCGTCTCGCGCGTTTCGGTGATGACGGTGAAAACCTCTGACACATGCAGCTCC
CGGAGACGGTCACAGCTTGTCTGTAAGCGGATGCCGGGAGCAGACAAGCCCGTCAGGGCGCGTCAGCGGG
TGTTGGCGGGTGTCGGGGCTGGCTTAACTATGCGGCATCAGAGCAGATTGTACTGAGAGTGCACCATATG
CGGTGTGAAATACCGCACAGATGCGTAAGGAGAAAATACCGCATCAGGCGCCATTCGCCATTCAGGCTGC
GCAACTGTTGGGAAGGGCGATCGGTGCGGGCCTCTTCGCTATTACGCCAGCTGGCGAAAGGGGGATGTGC
TGCAAGGCGATTAAGTTGGGTAACGCCAGGGTTTTCCCAGTCACGACGTTGTAAAACGACGGCGCAAGGA
ATGGTGCATGCAAGGAGATGGCGCCCAACAGTCCCCCGGCCACGGGGCCTGCCACCATACCCACGCCGAA
ACAAGCGCTCATGAGCCCGAAGTGGCGAGCCCGATCTTCCCCATCGGTGATGTCGGCGATATAGGCGCCA
GCAACCGCACCTGTGGCGCCGGTGATGCCGGCCACGATGCGTCCGGCGTAGAGGCGATTAGTCCAATTTG
TTAAAGACAGGATATCAGTGGTCCAGGCTCTAGTTTTGACTCAACAATATCACCAGCTGAAGCCTATAGA
GTACGAGCCATAGATAAAATAAAAGATTTTATTTAGTCTCCAGAAAAAGGGGGGAATGAAAGACCCCACC
TGTAGGTTTGGCAAGCTAGCTTAAGTAACGCCATTTTGCAAGGCATGGAAAATACATAACTGAGAATAGA
GAAGTTCAGATCAAGGTTAGGAACAGAGAGACAGCAGAATATGGGCCAAACAGGATATCTGTGGTAAGCA
GTTCCTGCCCCGGCTCAGGGCCAAGAACAGATGGTCCCCAGATGCGGTCCCGCCCTCAGCAGTTTCTAGA
GAACCATCAGATGTTTCCAGGGTGCCCCAAGGACCTGAAATGACCCTGTGCCTTATTTGAACTAACCAAT
CAGTTCGCTTCTCGCTTCTGTTCGCGCGCTTCTGCTCCCCGAGCTCAATAAAAGAGCCCACAACCCCTCA
CTCGGCGCGCCAGTCCTCCGATAGACTGCGTCGCCCGGGTACCCGTATTCCCAATAAAGCCTCTTGCTGT
TTGCATCCGAATCGTGGACTCGCTGATCCTTGGGAGGGTCTCCTCAGATTGATTGACTGCCCACCTCGGG
GGTCTTTCATTTGGAGGTTCCACCGAGATTTGGAGACCCCTGCCCAGGGACCACCGACCCCCCCGCCGGG
AGGTAAGCTGGCCAGCGGTCGTTTCGTGTCTGTCTCTGTCTTTGTGCGTGTTTGTGCCGGCATCTAATGT
TTGCGCCTGCGTCTGTACTAGTTAGCTAACTAGCTCTGTATCTGGCGGACCCGTGGTGGAACTGACGAGT
TCTGAACACCCGGCCGCAACCCTGGGAGACGTCCCAGGGACTTTGGGGGCCGTTTTTGTGGCCCGACCTG
AGGAAGGGAGTCGATGTGGAATCCGACCCCGTCAGGATATGTGGTTCTGGTAGGAGACGAGAACCTAAAA
CAGTTCCCGCCTCCGTCTGAATTTTTGCTTTCGGTTTGGAACCGAAGCCGCGCGTCTTGTCTGCTGCAGC
GCTGCAGCATCGTTCTGTGTTGTCTCTGTCTGACTGTGTTTCTGTATTTGTCTGAAAATTAGGGCCAGAC
TGTTACCACTCCCTTAAGTTTGACCTTAGGTCACTGGAAAGATGTCGAGCGGATCGCTCACAACCAGTCG
GTAGATGTCAAGAAGAGACGTTGGGTTACCTTCTGCTCTGCAGAATGGCCAACCTTTAACGTCGGATGGC
CGCGAGACGGCACCTTTAACCGAGACCTCATCACCCAGGTTAAGATCAAGGTCTTTTCACCTGGCCCGCA
TGGACACCCAGACCAGGTCCCCTACATCGTGACCTGGGAAGCCTTGGCTTTTGACCCCCCTCCCTGGGTC
AAGCCCTTTGTACACCCTAAGCCTCCGCCTCCTCTTCCTCCATCCGCCCCGTCTCTCCCCCTTGAACCTC
CTCGTTCGACCCCGCCTCGATCCTCCCTTTATCCAGCCCTCACTCCTTCTCTAGGCGCCGGAATTCGGGG
GGAAAGTGAAAGTTTGCCTGGGTCCTCTCGGCGCCAGAGCCGCTCTCCGCATCCCAGGACAGCGGTGCGG
CCCTCGGCCGGGGCGCCCACTCCGCAGCAGCCAGCGAGCGAGCGAGCGAGCGAGGGCGGCCGACGCGCCC
GGCCGGGACCCAGCTGCCCGT
Features (pLannotate 1.2.2; 21 found; start..end, strand, type, name):
      1..1662    +  CDS            CSF1: CSF1_HUMAN - Experimental evidence at protein level: Swiss-Prot protein existence level 1. Cytokine that plays an essential role in the regulation of survival, proliferation and differentiation of hematopoietic precursor cells, especially mononuclear phagocytes, such as macrophages and monocytes. Promotes the release of proinflammatory chemokines, and thereby plays an important role in innate immunity and in inflammatory processes. Plays an important role in the regulation of osteoclast proliferation and differentiation, the regulation of bone resorption, and is required for normal bone develo
   1800..2262    +  misc_feature   IRES: internal ribosome entry site (IRES) of the encephalomyocarditis virus (EMCV)
   2295..2894    +  CDS            PuroR: puromycin N-acetyltransferase; pac from Streptomyces alboniger; confers resistance to puromycin
   2944..3009    +  CDS            dmpM (fragment): DMPM_STRAD - Protein inferred from homology: Swiss-Prot protein existence level 3. From Streptomyces alboniger.
   3028..3049    +  misc_feature   MCS (fragment): pUC18/19 multiple cloning site
   3169..3683    +  LTR            3' LTR: 3' long terminal repeat from murine embryonic stem cell virus
   3845..3861    -  protein_bind   lac operator: The lac repressor binds to the lac operator to inhibit transcription in E. coli. This inhibition can be relieved by adding lactose or isopropyl-β-D-thiogalactopyranoside (IPTG). lac repressor encoded by lacI
   3869..3899    -  promoter       lac promoter: promoter for the E. coli lac operon
   3914..3935    -  protein_bind   CAP binding site: CAP binding activates transcription in the presence of cAMP. E. coli catabolite activator protein
   3948..4040    -  CDS            lacI (fragment): lac repressor; lacI; The lac repressor binds to the lac operator to inhibit transcription in E. coli. This inhibition can be relieved by adding lactose or isopropyl-β-D-thiogalactopyranoside (IPTG).
   4223..4811    -  rep_origin     ori: high-copy-number ColE1/pMB1/pBR322/pUC origin of replication
   4982..5842    -  CDS            AmpR: β-lactamase; bla; confers resistance to ampicillin, carbenicillin, and related antibiotics
   5843..5947    -  promoter       AmpR promoter: bla
   6042..6077    +  CDS            rop (fragment): Rop protein, which maintains plasmids at low copy number; rop
   6179..6278    +  misc_feature   bom (fragment): basis of mobility region from pBR322
   6284..6433    -  CDS            lacZα (fragment): LacZα fragment of β-galactosidase; lacZ fragment
   6433..6634    -  CDS            TcR (fragment): tetracycline efflux protein; tet; confers resistance to tetracycline
   6635..6733    +  CDS            env (fragment): murine leukemia virus gPr80 envelope polyprotein precursor; env; proteolytically cleaved into gp70SU and p15TM subunits
   6775..7291    +  LTR            5' LTR: 5' long terminal repeat from murine embryonic stem cell virus
   7355..7696    +  misc_feature   MESV Ψ: packaging signal of murine embryonic stem cell virus
   7763..8179    +  CDS            gag (truncated): truncated Moloney murine leukemia virus (MMLV) gag gene lacking the start codon
