[The description below was written by a language model from this plasmid's Addgene catalogue record and pLannotate feature annotations shown in this document.]
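Description:
MSCV-(mcs) human CSF1 full length-IRES-Puro is a gammaretroviral expression plasmid built on the MSCV-IRES-Puro backbone, a murine stem cell virus vector into which a multiple cloning site taken from pBabe was added to provide more cloning options. In bacteria it is maintained through a high-copy ColE1/pUC-type origin and selected by the β-lactamase (AmpR) gene. The annotated sequence also carries small remnants of earlier cloning vectors (fragments of lacI, lacZα, rop, bom, a tetracycline resistance gene and MLV env) that are not expected to have any function. The sequence record is labelled a partial NGS result, although the 8,351 nt annotation does cover both the viral cassette and the bacterial backbone.

The proviral unit is bounded by the 5′ and 3′ long terminal repeats. The 5′ LTR is followed by the Ψ packaging signal and a truncated gag segment lacking its start codon, which together promote efficient encapsidation of the genomic RNA when the plasmid is introduced into a packaging cell line that supplies gag, pol and env in trans. No separate internal promoter is annotated, so transcription is presumably driven by the 5′ LTR. The payload is the full-length human CSF1 cDNA (macrophage colony-stimulating factor 1), inserted at an XhoI site, followed by an EMCV IRES and the puromycin N-acetyltransferase gene. Because both open reading frames lie on one bicistronic transcript, puromycin selection enriches for transduced mammalian cells that also express CSF-1. The depositor notes that the full-length form is secreted. The construct is intended for stable retroviral expression of this cytokine, which regulates the survival, proliferation and differentiation of mononuclear phagocytes.
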