Addgene plasmid #86797: MSCV-(mcs) human CSF1 full length-IRES-Puro
Purpose: retroviral expression of CSF-1
Depositing lab: Martine Roussel & Charles Sherr. Depositing organization: St. Jude Children's Research Hospital. Publication: Transforming potential of the c-fms proto-oncogene (CSF-1 receptor). Roussel MF, Dull TJ, Rettenmier CW, Ralph P, Ullrich A, Sherr CJ. Nature. 1987 Feb 5-11;325(6104):549-52. 10.1038/325549a0 PubMed 3027579.
Backbone
  Vector backbone: MSCV-IRES-Puro
  Vector type: Mammalian Expression, Retroviral
  Selectable markers: Puromycin
Growth in bacteria
  Bacterial resistance: Ampicillin, 100 μg/mL
  Growth temperature: 37°C
  Growth strain: NEB Stable
  Copy number: High Copy
Gene/Insert
  Gene/Insert name: CSF-1 (alt name: macrophage colony stimulating factor 1)
  Species: H. sapiens (human)
  Entrez Gene: CSF1 (a.k.a. CSF-1, MCSF, PG-M-CSF)
  Tag / fusion protein: IRES-Puro (C terminal on backbone)
  Cloning method: Restriction Enzyme; 5′ cloning site XhoI (not destroyed); 3′ cloning site XhoI (not destroyed)
  Sequencing primers: 5′ pLXSN5; pBABE5; 3′ pCDH-rev
Resource information
  A portion of this plasmid was derived from a plasmid made by: The mcs is from the pBabe vector that was inserted into the MSCV vector to provide more cloning sites, and was developed by Dr Den Besten. The human CSF-1 cDNAs were cloned by the Cetus Company.
Terms and licenses: Academic/Nonprofit Terms; Industry Terms: Not Available to Industry
Depositor comments: Full length CSF-1 is secreted
How to cite: MSCV-(mcs) human CSF1 full length-IRES-Puro was a gift from Martine Roussel & Charles Sherr (Addgene plasmid # 86797 ; http://n2t.net/addgene:86797 ; RRID:Addgene_86797)
